>Addgene plasmid #71982 | Ntn5.y-AP-His | depositor full sequence | sequence record 131168 | Full Sequence
GTCGAGGTCTCGACGGTATCGATTGACATTGATTATTGACTAGCTAGTTATTAATAGTAATCAATTACGG
GGTCATTAGTTCATAGCCCATATATGGAGTTCCGCGTTACATAACTTACGGTAAATGGCCCGCCTGGCTG
ACCGCCCAACGACCCCCGCCCATTGACGTCAATAATGACGTATGTTCCCATAGTAACGCCAATAGGGACT
TTCCATTGACGTCAATGGGTGGAGTATTTACGGTAAACTGCCCACTTGGCAGTACATCAAGTGTATCATA
TGCCAAGTCCGCCCCCTATTGACGTCAATGACGGTAAATGGCCCGCCTGGCATTATGCCCAGTACATGAC
CTTACGGGACTTTCCTACTTGGCAGTACATCTACGTATTAGTCATCGCTATTACCATGGTGATGCGGTTT
TGGCAGTACACCAATGGGCGTGGATAGCGGTTTGACTCACGGGGATTTCCAAGTCTCCACCCCATTGACG
TCAATGGGAGTTTGTTTTGGCACCAAAATCAACGGGACTTTCCAAAATGTCGTAATAACCCCGCCCCGTT
GACGCAAATGGGCGGTAGGCGTGTACGGTGGGAGGTCTATATAAGCAGAGCTCGTTTAGTGAACCGTCAG
ATCGCCTGGAGACGCCATCCACGCTGTTTTGACCTCCATAGAAGACACCGGGACCGATCCAGCCTCCGCG
GCCGGGAACGGTGCATTGGAACGCGGATTCCCCGTGCCAAGAGTGACGTAAGTACCGCCTATAGACTCTA
TAGGCACACCCCTTTGGCTCTTATGCATGCTATACTGTTTTTGGCTTGGGGCCTATACACCCCCGCTTCC
ATATGCTATAGGTGATGGTATAGCTTAGCCTATAGGTGTGGGTTATTGACCATTATTGACCACTCCCCTA
TTGGTGACGATACTTTCCATTACTAATCCATAACATGGCTCTTTGCCACAACTATCTCTATTGGCTATAT
GCCAATACTCTGTCCTTCAGAGACTGACACGGACTCTGTATTTTTACAGGATGGGGTCCCATTTATTATT
TACAAATTCACATATACAACAACGCCGTCCCCCGTGCCCGCAGTTTTTATTAAACATAGCGTGGGATCTC
CACGCGAATCTCGGGTACGTGTTCCGGACATGGGCTCTTCTCCGGTAGCGGCGGAGCTTCCACATCCGAG
CCCTGGTCCCATGCCTCCAGCGGCTCATGGTCGCTCGGCAGCTCCTTGCTCCTAACAGTGGAGGCCAGAC
TTAGGCACAGCACAATGCCCACCACCACCAGTGTGCCGCACAAGGCCGTGGCGGTAGGGTATGTGTCTGA
AAATGAGCTCGGAGATTGGGCTCGCACCGCTGACGCAGATGGAAGACTTAAGGCAGCGGCAGAAGAAGAT
GCAGGCAGCTGAGTTGTTGTATTCTGATAAGAGTCAGAGGTAACTCCCGTTGCGGTGCTGTTAACGGTGG
AGGGCAGTGTAGTCTGAGCAGTACTCGTTGCTGCCGCGCGCGCCACCAGACATAATAGCTGACAGACTAA
CAGACTGTTCCTTTCCATGGGTCTTTTCTGCAGAAGCTTGAATTCTCGAGGATCCGCGGCCGCGCCACCA
TGACCGACTACAGGACACTCTTTTCTTCTCCAGGCCCCAAGACCAGGATAGTGGCCAGCTACCTCCGTGT
GGAGTTCGGGGGAAAAGCAGGGCTGGTGACCACTGGAGTAAGAGGCCGCTGCCAGTGCCACGGCCACGCT
GCCCGCTGTGCCACTCGGGCCCAGCCCCCACGCTGCCGCTGCCGCCACCACACCACTGGCCCAGGGTGTG
AGAGCTGTCGCCCATCCCATCGAGACTGGCCCTGGCGACCTGCCACACCCCAGCACCCTCACCCGTGCTT
GCCCTGTTCCTGCAATCAGCATGCCCGCCGCTGCCGATTCAACTCCGAGCTATTCAGGTTGTCAGGTGGC
CGTAGTGGGGGTGTGTGTGAGCGGTGCCGCCACCACACAGCTGGGCGGCACTGTCACTACTGCCAGCCAG
GGTTCTGGAGGGACCCGAGCCAGCCCATCACTAGTCACAAGGCATGCAGGGCCTGCCAGTGCCACCCAAT
TGGAGCAACGGGAGGGATGTGCAACCAGACCAGTGGCCAGTGCTCCTGCAAGTTAGGGGTCACAGGCCTG
ACATGCAATCGCTGTGGTCCTGGCTACCAGCAGAGCCGCTCACCCAGGATGCCCTGCCAACGAATTCCAG
AGGCAACAACTACCCCTGCTACTACCCCTGTTGCATCTCGATCAGACCCACAGTGTCAAGGCTATTGCAA
TGTCTCCGTCAGCAGTGTGCACATGAGCCTTCAGAGATACTGTCAGCAGGATTATGTTCTGCACGCCCAG
GTTTCAGCGTCGTCGTCGCAGCCGTCTGAGGCGGTGGGCCCCGAGTGGTGGCGGCTGGCCGTGCACGTGC
TGGCTGTGTTCAAACAGCGTGCGTGGCCCGTGCGCCGCGGTGGCCAGGAGGCCTGGGTGCCACGTGCTGA
CCTAATCTGCGGCTGCCTGCGCCTGCGCCCTGGCGCTGACTACCTCCTGCTGGGCCGTGCTGCGCAGACC
CACGACGACGACAACTATGACCCTGCGCGCCTCATCCTGAACCGCCACGGCCTCGCGCTGCCCTGGAGAC
CACGATGGGCCCGGCCGCTGCGGCGACTGCAGCAGAAGGAGCGCGGAGGTGCCTGCCGAGGCCTGCTGCC
ACCCACACGGAGCCCTGGGCCCAGGAACGGCGCGCCTGGATCTTCCGGAATCATCCCAGTTGAGGAGGAG
AACCCGGACTTCTGGAACCGCGAGGCAGCCGAGGCCCTGGGTGCCGCCAAGAAGCTGCAGCCTGCACAGA
CAGCCGCCAAGAACCTCATCATCTTCCTGGGCGATGGGATGGGGGTGTCTACGGTGACAGCTGCCAGGAT
CCTAAAAGGGCAGAAGAAGGACAAACTGGGGCCTGAGATACCCCTGGCCATGGACCGCTTCCCATATGTG
GCTCTGTCCAAGACATACAATGTAGACAAACATGTGCCAGACAGTGGAGCCACAGCCACGGCCTACCTGT
GCGGGGTCAAGGGCAACTTCCAGACCATTGGCTTGAGTGCAGCCGCCCGCTTTAACCAGTGCAACACGAC
ACGCGGCAACGAGGTCATCTCCGTGATGAATCGGGCCAAGAAAGCAGGGAAGTCAGTGGGAGTGGTAACC
ACCACACGAGTGCAGCACGCCTCGCCAGCCGGCACCTACGCCCACACGGTGAACCGCAACTGGTACTCGG
ACGCCGACGTGCCTGCCTCGGCCCGCCAGGAGGGGTGCCAGGACATCGCTACGCAGCTCATCTCCAACAT
GGACATTGACGTGATCCTAGGTGGGGGCCGAAAGTACATGTTTCGCATGGGAACCCCAGACCCTGAGTAC
CCAGATGACTACAGCCAAGGTGGGACCAGGCTGGACGGGAAGAATCTGGTGCAGGAATGGCTGGCGAAGC
GCCAGGGTGCCCGGTACGTGTGGAACCGCACTGAGCTCATGCAGGCTTCCCTGGACCCGTCTGTGGCCCA
TCTCATGGGTCTCTTTGAGCCTGGAGACATGAAATACGAGATCCACCGAGACTCCACACTGGACCCCTCC
CTGATGGAGATGACAGAGGCTGCCCTGCGCCTGCTGAGCAGGAACCCCCGCGGCTTCTTCCTCTTCGTGG
AGGGTGGTCGCATCGACCATGGTCATCATGAAAGCAGGGCTTACCGGGCACTGACTGAGACGATCATGTT
CGACGACGCCATTGAGAGGGCGGGCCAGCTCACCAGCGAGGAGGACACGCTGAGCCTCGTCACTGCCGAC
CACTCCCACGTCTTCTCCTTCGGAGGCTACCCCCTGCGAGGGAGCTCCATCTTCGGGCTGGCCCCTGGCA
AGGCCCGGGACAGGAAGGCCTACACGGTCCTCCTATACGGAAACGGTCCAGGCTATGTGCTCAAGGACGG
CGCCCGGCCGGATGTTACCGAGAGCGAGAGCGGGAGCCCCGAGTATCGGCAGCAGTCAGCAGTGCCCCTG
GACGAAGAGACCCACGCAGGCGAGGACGTGGCGGTGTTCGCGCGCGGCCCGCAGGCGCACCTGGTTCACG
GCGTGCAGGAGCAGACCTTCATAGCGCACGTCATGGCCTTCGCCGCCTGCCTGGAGCCCTACACCGCCTG
CGACCTGGCGCCCCCCGCCGGCACCACCGACGCCGCGCACCCGGGTCATCATCACCATCACCATTAATCT
AGAGATCTTATTAAAGCAGAACTTGTTTATTGCAGCTTATAATGGTTACAAATAAAGCAATAGCATCACA
AATTTCACAAATAAAGCATTTTTTTCACTGCATTCTAGTTGTGGTTTGTCCAAACTCATCAATGTATCTT
ATCATGTCTGGTCGACTCTAGCTAGACTCTTCCGCTTCCTCGCTCACTGACTCGCTGCGCTCGGTCGTTC
GGCTGCGGCGAGCGGTATCAGCTCACTCAAAGGCGGTAATACGGTTATCCACAGAATCAGGGGATAACGC
AGGAAAGAACATGTGAGCAAAAGGCCAGCAAAAGGCCAGGAACCGTAAAAAGGCCGCGTTGCTGGCGTTT
TTCCATAGGCTCCGCCCCCCTGACGAGCATCACAAAAATCGACGCTCAAGTCAGAGGTGGCGAAACCCGA
CAGGACTATAAAGATACCAGGCGTTTCCCCCTGGAAGCTCCCTCGTGCGCTCTCCTGTTCCGACCCTGCC
GCTTACCGGATACCTGTCCGCCTTTCTCCCTTCGGGAAGCGTGGCGCTTTCTCATAGCTCACGCTGTAGG
TATCTCAGTTCGGTGTAGGTCGTTCGCTCCAAGCTGGGCTGTGTGCACGAACCCCCCGTTCAGCCCGACC
GCTGCGCCTTATCCGGTAACTATCGTCTTGAGTCCAACCCGGTAAGACACGACTTATCGCCACTGGCAGC
AGCCACTGGTAACAGGATTAGCAGAGCGAGGTATGTAGGCGGTGCTACAGAGTTCTTGAAGTGGTGGCCT
AACTACGGCTACACTAGAAGAACAGTATTTGGTATCTGCGCTCTGCTGAAGCCAGTTACCTTCGGAAAAA
GAGTTGGTAGCTCTTGATCCGGCAAACAAACCACCGCTGGTAGCGGTGGTTTTTTTGTTTGCAAGCAGCA
GATTACGCGCAGAAAAAAAGGATCTCAAGAAGATCCTTTGATCTTTTCTACGGGGTCTGACGCTCAGTGG
AACGAAAACTCACGTTAAGGGATTTTGGTCATGAGATTATCAAAAAGGATCTTCACCTAGATCCTTTTAA
ATTAAAAATGAAGTTTTAAATCAATCTAAAGTATATATGAGTAAACTTGGTCTGACAGTTACCAATGCTT
AATCAGTGAGGCACCTATCTCAGCGATCTGTCTATTTCGTTCATCCATAGTTGCCTGACTCCCCGTCGTG
TAGATAACTACGATACGGGAGGGCTTACCATCTGGCCCCAGTGCTGCAATGATACCGCGAGACCCACGCT
CACCGGCTCCAGATTTATCAGCAATAAACCAGCCAGCCGGAAGGGCCGAGCGCAGAAGTGGTCCTGCAAC
TTTATCCGCCTCCATCCAGTCTATTAATTGTTGCCGGGAAGCTAGAGTAAGTAGTTCGCCAGTTAATAGT
TTGCGCAACGTTGTTGCCATTGCTACAGGCATCGTGGTGTCACGCTCGTCGTTTGGTATGGCTTCATTCA
GCTCCGGTTCCCAACGATCAAGGCGAGTTACATGATCCCCCATGTTGTGCAAAAAAGCGGTTAGCTCCTT
CGGTCCTCCGATCGTTGTCAGAAGTAAGTTGGCCGCAGTGTTATCACTCATGGTTATGGCAGCACTGCAT
AATTCTCTTACTGTCATGCCATCCGTAAGATGCTTTTCTGTGACTGGTGAGTACTCAACCAAGTCATTCT
GAGAATAGTGTATGCGGCGACCGAGTTGCTCTTGCCCGGCGTCAATACGGGATAATACCGCGCCACATAG
CAGAACTTTAAAAGTGCTCATCATTGGAAAACGTTCTTCGGGGCGAAAACTCTCAAGGATCTTACCGCTG
TTGAGATCCAGTTCGATGTAACCCACTCGTGCACCCAACTGATCTTCAGCATCTTTTACTTTCACCAGCG
TTTCTGGGTGAGCAAAAACAGGAAGGCAAAATGCCGCAAAAAAGGGAATAAGGGCGACACGGAAATGTTG
AATACTCATACTCTTCCTTTTTCAATATTATTGAAGCATTTATCAGGGTTATTGTCTCATGAGCGGATAC
ATATTTGAATGTATTTAGAAAAATAAACAAATAGGGGTTCCGCGCACATTTCCCCGAAAAGTGCCACCTG
ACGTCTAAGAAACCATTATTATCATGACATTAACCTATAAAAATAGGCGTATCACGAGGCCCTTTCGTCT
CGCGCGTTTCGGTGATGACGGTGAAAACCTCTGACACATGCAGCTCCCGGAGGAATGTGTGTCAGTTAGG
GTGTGGAAAGTCCCCAGGCTCCCCAGGCAGGCAGAAGTATGCAAAGCATGCATCTCAATTAGTCAGCAAC
CAGGTGTGGAAAGTCCCCAGGCTCCCCAGCAGGCAGAAGTATGCAAAGCATGCATCTCAATTAGTCAGCA
ACCATAGTCCCGCCCCTAACTCCGCCCATCCCGCCCCTAACTCCGCCCAGTTCCGCCCATTCTCCGCCCC
ATGGCTGACTAATTTTTTTTATTTATGCAGAGGCCGAGGCCGCCTCTGCCTCTGAGCTATTCCAGAAGTA
GTGAGGAGGCTTTTTTGGAGGCCTAGGCTTTTGCAAAAAGCTCCCGGGAGCTTGTATATCCATTTTCGTC
CCGGAGACGGTCACAGCTTGTCTGTAAGCGGATGCCGGGAGCAGACAAGCCCGTCAGGGCGCGTCAGCGG
GTGTTGGCGGGTGTCGGGGCTGGCTTAACTATGCGGCATCAGAGCAGATTGTACTGAGAGTGCACCATAT
GCGGTGTGAAATACCGCACAGATGCGTAAGGAGAAAATACCGCATCAGGAAATTGTAAGCGTTAATATTT
TGTTAAAATTCGCGTTAAATTTTTGTTAAATCAGCTCATTTTTTAACCAATAGGCCGAAATCGGCAAAAT
CCCTTATAAATCAAAAGAATAGACCGAGATAGGGT
[37 nt withheld, positions 7176-7212]
AAAGAACGTGGACTCCAACGTCAAAGG
[49 nt withheld, positions 7240-7288]
T
[91 nt withheld, positions 7290-7380]
G
[124 nt withheld, positions 7382-7505]
CCATTCGCCATTCAGGCTGCGCAACTGTTGGGAAGGGCGATCGGTGCGGGCCTCTTCGCTATTACGCCAG
CTGGCGAAAGGGGGATGTGCTGCAAGGCGATTAAGTTGGGTAACGCCAGGGTTTTCCCAGTCACGACGTT
GTAAAACGACGGCCAGTGAATT
Features (pLannotate 1.2.2; 14 found; start..end, strand, type, name):
     25..408     +  enhancer       CMV enhancer: human cytomegalovirus immediate early enhancer
    410..609     +  promoter       CMV promoter: human cytomegalovirus (CMV) immediate early promoter
    748..1573    +  intron         CMV intron A: human cytomegalovirus intron A (Chapman et al., 1991)
   1625..2758    +  CDS            Ntn5 (fragment): NET5_RAT - Experimental evidence at protein level: Swiss-Prot protein existence level 1. Plays a role in neurogenesis. Prevents motor neuron cell body migration out of the neural tube. From Rattus norvegicus (Rat).
   2780..4231    +  CDS            SEAP: secreted alkaline phosphatase from human placenta The natural enzyme has a C-terminal transmembrane sequence that is replaced by a GPI anchor.
   4290..4411    +  polyA_signal   SV40 poly(A) signal: SV40 polyadenylation signal
   4620..5208    -  rep_origin     ori: high-copy-number ColE1/pMB1/pBR322/pUC origin of replication
   5379..6239    -  CDS            AmpR: β-lactamase; bla; confers resistance to ampicillin, carbenicillin, and related antibiotics
   6240..6344    -  promoter       AmpR promoter: bla
   6439..6474    +  CDS            rop (fragment): Rop protein, which maintains plasmids at low copy number; rop
   6497..6827    +  promoter       SV40 promoter: SV40 enhancer and early promoter
   6950..7049    +  misc_feature   bom (fragment): basis of mobility region from pBR322
   7077..7505    -  rep_origin     f1 ori (sequence partly withheld): f1 bacteriophage origin of replication; arrow indicates direction of (+) strand synthesis
   7509..7666    -  CDS            lacZα (fragment): LacZα fragment of β-galactosidase; lacZ fragment
