[The description below was written by a language model from this plasmid's Addgene catalogue record and pLannotate feature annotations shown in this document.]
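Description:
Ntn5.y-AP-His is a mammalian expression plasmid built on the pCMVi-SV40ori backbone that produces mouse Netrin 5, isoform y, fused at its C terminus to alkaline phosphatase and a 6X histidine tag. In bacteria it is maintained through a high-copy ColE1/pUC-type origin and selected with ampicillin via the β-lactamase gene. The annotated sequence also contains an f1 phage origin and small leftover fragments of rop, bom and lacZα that are backbone remnants rather than functional parts. An SV40 enhancer/early promoter region is present, which matches the "SV40ori" in the backbone name. Such an element normally allows episomal amplification in cells expressing SV40 large T antigen, although the record does not say this explicitly.

The expression cassette consists of the human CMV immediate early enhancer and promoter followed by CMV intron A, which typically boosts transcript processing and expression. Next come the Ntn5.y coding region (a 1149 bp insert cloned between retained NotI and AscI sites), an in-frame human placental secreted alkaline phosphatase sequence, and an SV40 polyadenylation signal. The His tag is recorded in the catalogue fields but is not separately annotated in the feature table. The automated annotation matched the insert to the rat Netrin 5 protein entry, whereas the depositor lists the species as mouse. According to the depositor, isoform y uses an alternative start site 396 nucleotides into exon 1 and carries a 189-nucleotide insertion between exons 2 and 3.

The associated publication describes an extracellular biochemical interaction screen for neuronal recognition molecules in the retina. In that kind of setting, the AP moiety would give an enzymatic readout for binding and the His tag a handle for capture or purification.
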