Addgene plasmid #71982: Ntn5.y-AP-His
Purpose: Expresses the entire Netrin 5, isoform y protein, C-terminally fused to alkaline phosphatase + 6X histidine tag.
Depositing lab: Woj Wojtowicz. Depositing organization: University of California, Berkeley. Publication: An extracellular biochemical screen reveals that FLRTs and Unc5s mediate neuronal subtype recognition in the retina. Visser JJ, Cheng Y, Perry SC, Chastain AB, Parsa B, Masri SS, Ray TA, Kay JN, Wojtowicz WM. Elife. 2015 Dec 3;4. pii: e08149. doi: 10.7554/eLife.08149. PubMed 26633812.
Backbone
  Vector backbone: pCMVi-SV40ori
  Vector type: Mammalian Expression
Growth in bacteria
  Bacterial resistance: Ampicillin, 100 μg/mL
  Growth temperature: 37°C
  Growth strain: DH5alpha
  Copy number: High Copy
Gene/Insert
  Gene/Insert name: Ntn5.y (alt names: Netrin 5, isoform y; Gm484; NCBI gene ID 243967)
  Species: M. musculus (mouse)
  Insert size (bp): 1149
  Entrez Gene: Ntn5 (a.k.a. Gm484)
  Promoter: CMV
  Tag / fusion protein: AP-His (C terminal on backbone)
  Cloning method: Restriction Enzyme; 5′ cloning site NotI (not destroyed); 3′ cloning site AscI (not destroyed)
  Sequencing primers: 5′ GTCAGAGGTAACTCCCGTTGC; 3′ GAGGTTCTTGGCGGCTGTC
Terms and licenses: Academic/Nonprofit Terms; Industry Terms: Not Available to Industry
Depositor comments: Ntn5.y has an alternative start site relative to Ntn5. It starts 396 nts into exon 1. Also, it has 189 nucleotide insert between exons 2-3.
How to cite: Ntn5.y-AP-His was a gift from Woj Wojtowicz (Addgene plasmid # 71982 ; http://n2t.net/addgene:71982 ; RRID:Addgene_71982)
