>Addgene plasmid #71982 | Ntn5.y-AP-His | addgene partial sequence | sequence record 135374 | pMRB101-F 5'-aagatgcaggcagctgagtt-3'
CGTTGCGGTGCTGTTAACGGTGGAGGGCAGTGTAGTCTGAGCAGTACTCGTTGCTGCCGCGCGCGCCACC
AGACATAATAGCTGACAGACTAACAGACTGTTCCTTTCCATGGGTCTTTTCTGCAGAAGCTTGAATTCTC
GAGGATCCGCGGCCGCGCCACCATGACCGACTACAGGACACTCTTTTCTTCTCCAGGCCCCAAGACCAGG
ATAGTGGCCAGCTACCTCCGTGTGGAGTTCGGGGGAAAAGCAGGGCTGGTGACCACTGGAGTAAGAGGCC
GCTGCCAGTGCCACGGCCACGCTGCCCGCTGTGCCACTCGGGCCCAGCCCCCACGCTGCCGCTGCCGCCA
CCACACCACTGGCCCAGGGTGTGAGAGCTGTCGCCCATCCCATCGAGACTGGCCCTGGCGACCTGCCACA
CCCCAGCACCCTCACCCGTGCTTGCCCTGTTCCTGCAATCAGCATGCCCGCCGCTGCCGATTCAACTCCG
AGCTATTCAGGTTGTCAGGTGGCCGTAGTGGGGGTGTGTGTGAGCGGTGCCGCCACCACACAGCTGGGCG
GCACTGTCACTACTGCCAGCCAGGGTTCTGGAGGGACCCGAGCCAGCCCATCACTAGTCACAAGGCATGC
AGGGCCTGCCAGTGCCACCCAATTGGAGCAACGGGAGGGATGTGCAACCAGACCAGTGGCCAGTGCTCCT
GCAAGTTAGGGGTCACAGGCCTGACATGCAATCGCTGTGGTCCTGGCTACCAGCAGAGCCGCTCACCCAG
GATGCCCTGCCAACGAATTCCAGAGGCAACAACTACCC
