>Addgene plasmid #71982 | Ntn5.y-AP-His | addgene partial sequence | sequence record 137002 | SV40pA-R 5'-GAAATTTGTGATGCTATTGC-3'
AGTTCTGCTTTAATAAGATCTCTAGATTAATGGTGATGGTGATGATGACCCGGGTGCGCGGCGTCGGTGG
TGCCGGCGGGGGGCGCCAGGTCGCAGGCGGTGTAGGGCTCCAGGCAGGCGGCGAAGGCCATGACGTGCGC
TATGAAGGTCTGCTCCTGCACGCCGTGAACCAGGTGCGCCTGCGGGCCGCGCGCGAACACCGCCACGTCC
TCGCCTGCGTGGGTCTCTTCGTCCAGGGGCACTGCTGACTGCTGCCGATACTCGGGGCTCCCGCTCTCGC
TCTCGGTAACATCCGGCCGGGCGCCGTCCTTGAGCACATAGCCTGGACCGTTTCCGTATAGGAGGACCGT
GTAGGCCTTCCTGTCCCGGGCCTTGCCAGGGGCCAGCCCGAAGATGGAGCTCCCTCGCAGGGGGTAGCCT
CCGAAGGAGAAGACGTGGGAGTGGTCGGCAGTGACGAGGCTCAGCGTGTCCTCCTCGCTGGTGAGCTGGC
CCGCCCTCTCAATGGCGTCGTCGAACATGATCGTCTCAGTCAGTGCCCGGTAAGCCCTGCTTTCATGATG
ACCATGGTCGATGCGACCACCCTCCACGAAGAGGAAGAAGCCGCGGGGGTTCCTGCTCAGCAGG
